Addgene plasmid #79703: PAK6_HUMAN_D0
Purpose: This plasmid encodes the kinase domain of PAK6. Intended for co-expression with Lambda Phosphatase that accompanies this set to enhance bacterial kinase expression.
Depositing lab: John Chodera & Nicholas Levinson & Markus Seeliger. Depositing organization: Memorial Sloan-Kettering Cancer Center. Publication: An open library of human kinase domain constructs for automated bacterial expression. Albanese SK, Parton DL, Isik M, Rodriguez-Laureano L, Hanson SM, Behr JM, Gradia S, Jeans C, Levinson NM, Seeliger MA, Chodera JD. Biochemistry. 2018 Jul 13. doi: 10.1021/acs.biochem.7b01081. PubMed 30004690.
Backbone
  Vector backbone: pET His10 TEV LIC cloning vector (2B-T-10)
  Backbone manufacturer: Scott Gradia (Addgene plasmid # 78173)
  Vector type: Bacterial Expression
Growth in bacteria
  Bacterial resistance: Ampicillin, 100 μg/mL
  Growth temperature: 37°C
  Growth strain: DH5alpha
  Copy number: Low Copy
Gene/Insert
  Gene/Insert name: PAK6
  Species: H. sapiens (human)
  Entrez Gene: PAK6 (a.k.a. PAK5)
  Promoter: T7
  Tag / fusion protein: His10-TEV (N terminal on backbone)
  Cloning method: Ligation Independent Cloning
  Sequencing primers: 5′ T7; 3′ T7 reverse
Terms and licenses: Academic/Nonprofit Terms; Industry Terms: Not Available to Industry
Depositor comments: This plasmid was generated as part of an open library of human kinase domain constructs for automated bacterial expression. The work can be found here doi: http://dx.doi.org/10.1101/038711 The lambda phosphatase expression vector can be found at https://www.addgene.org/79748/ The YopH Phosphatase expression vector can be found at https://www.addgene.org/79749/
How to cite: PAK6_HUMAN_D0 was a gift from John Chodera & Nicholas Levinson & Markus Seeliger (Addgene plasmid # 79703 ; http://n2t.net/addgene:79703 ; RRID:Addgene_79703)
