[The description below was written by a language model from this plasmid's Addgene catalogue record.]
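Description:
PAK6_HUMAN_D0 is a bacterial expression plasmid that encodes the kinase domain of human PAK6 (p21-activated kinase 6, also recorded under the alias PAK5). It is built on the pET His10 TEV LIC cloning vector (2B-T-10), a pET-family backbone into which the insert was introduced by ligation-independent cloning. The plasmid is selected with ampicillin and is listed as low copy. The record does not include a feature table, so the origin of replication, the exact residue boundaries of the kinase domain and other backbone elements are not stated.

Expression is driven by a T7 promoter, so protein production requires an E. coli host that supplies T7 RNA polymerase, whereas a standard cloning strain is used for propagation. The backbone contributes an N-terminal His10 tag followed by a TEV protease recognition site. This arrangement allows the fusion protein to be captured by immobilised metal affinity chromatography, after which the tag can be cleaved off to leave a near-native kinase domain.

The construct belongs to an open library of human kinase domain constructs designed for automated bacterial expression. It is intended for co-expression with the Lambda phosphatase vector that accompanies the set, and a YopH phosphatase vector is also part of the collection. Co-expressing a phosphatase is described as a way to enhance kinase expression in bacteria. In general this approach works by counteracting kinase autophosphorylation and phosphorylation of host proteins, which can reduce toxicity and yield a more homogeneous, dephosphorylated product. Typical uses are recombinant production of the PAK6 catalytic domain for biochemical, biophysical or inhibitor-binding studies.
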