>Addgene plasmid #79703 | PAK6_HUMAN_D0 | depositor partial sequence | sequence record 149025 | Sequence of gene (PAK6_HUMAN) inserted into backbone.
GGTGTTGTGACACATGAGCAGTTCAAGGCTGCGCTCAGGATGGTGGTGGACCAGGGTGACCCCCGGCTGC
TGCTGGACAGCTACGTGAAGATTGGCGAGGGCTCCACCGGCATCGTCTGCTTGGCCCGGGAGAAGCACTC
GGGCCGCCAGGTGGCCGTCAAGATGATGGACCTCAGGAAGCAGCAGCGCAGGGAGCTGCTCTTCAACGAG
GTGGTGATCATGCGGGACTACCAGCACTTCAACGTGGTGGAGATGTACAAGAGCTACCTGGTGGGCGAGG
AGCTGTGGGTGCTCATGGAGTTCCTGCAGGGAGGAGCCCTCACAGACATCGTCTCCCAAGTCAGGCTGAA
TGAGGAGCAGATTGCCACTGTGTGTGAGGCTGTGCTGCAGGCCCTGGCCTACCTGCATGCTCAGGGTGTC
ATCCACCGGGACATCAAGAGTGACTCCATCCTGCTGACCCTCGATGGCAGGGTGAAGCTCTCGGACTTCG
GATTCTGTGCTCAGATCAGCAAAGACGTCCCTAAGAGGAAGTCCCTGGTGGGAACCCCCTACTGGATGGC
TCCTGAAGTGATCTCCAGGTCTTTGTATGCCACTGAGGTGGATATCTGGTCTCTGGGCATCATGGTGATT
GAGATGGTAGATGGGGAGCCACCGTACTTCAGTGACTCCCCAGTGCAAGCCATGAAGAGGCTCCGGGACA
GCCCCCCACCCAAGCTGAAAAACTCTCACAAGGTCTCCCCAGTGCTGCGAGACTTCCTGGAGCGGATGCT
GGTGCGGGACCCCCAAGAGAGAGCCACAGCCCAGGAGCTCCTAGACCACCCCTTCCTGCTGCAGACAGGG
CTACCTGAGTGCCTGGTGCCCCTGATCCAGCTCTACCGAAAGCAGACCTCCACCTGC
