>Addgene plasmid #79703 | PAK6_HUMAN_D0 | addgene partial sequence | sequence record 159279 | T7 5'-TAATACGACTCACTATAGGG-3'
GGCTCCGGAGAGCTCTTTAATTAAGCGGCCGCCCTGCAGGACTCGAGTTCTAGAAATAATTTTGTTTAAC
TTTAAGAAGGAGATATACATATGAAATCTTCTCACCATCACCATCACCATCACCATCACCATGAAAACCT
GTACTTCCAATCCAATGCAGGTGTTGTGACACATGAGCAGTTCAAGGCTGCGCTCAGGATGGTGGTGGAC
CAGGGTGACCCCCGGCTGCTGCTGGACAGCTACGTGAAGATTGGCGAGGGCTCCACCGGCATCGTCTGCT
TGGCCCGGGAGAAGCACTCGGGCCGCCAGGTGGCCGTCAAGATGATGGACCTCAGGAAGCAGCAGCGCAG
GGAGCTGCTCTTCAACGAGGTGGTGATCATGCGGGACTACCAGCACTTCAACGTGGTGGAGATGTACAAG
AGCTACCTGGTGGGCGAGGAGCTGTGGGTGCTCATGGAGTTCCTGCAGGGAGGAGCCCTCACAGACATCG
TCTCCCAAGTCAGGCTGAATGAGGAGCAGATTGCCACTGTGTGTGAGGCTGTGCTGCAGGCCCTGGCCTA
CCTGCATGCTCAGGGTGTCATCCACCGGGACATCAAGAGTGACTCCATCCTGCTGACCCTCGATGGCAGG
GTGAAGCTCTCGGACTTCGGATTCTGTGCTCAGATCAGCAAAGACGTCCCTAAGAGGAAGTCCCTGGTGG
GAACCCCCTACTGGATGGCTCCTGAAGTGATCTCCAGGTCTTTGTATGCCACTGAGGTGGATATCTGGTC
TCTGGGCATCATGGTGATTGAGATGGTAGATGGGGAGCCACCGTACTTCAGTGACTCCCCAGTGCAAGCC
ATGAAGAGGCTCCGGGACAGCCCCCCACCCAAGCTGAAAAACTCTCACAAGGTCTCCCCAGTGCTGCGAG
ACTTCCTGGAGCGGATGCTGGTGCGGGACCCCCAAGAGAGAGCCACAGCCCAGGAGCT
