>Addgene plasmid #79703 | PAK6_HUMAN_D0 | addgene partial sequence | sequence record 159280 | T7term 5'-GCTAGTTATTGCTCAGCGG-3'
CTTTGTTAGCAGCCGGATCAGCGCGCACGCGTGGTACCGGCCGGCCACCAGGTGGCGCGCCGCGATCGCG
GATCCGTTATCCACTTCCAATGTTATTAGCAGGTGGAGGTCTGCTTTCGGTAGAGCTGGATCAGGGGCAC
CAGGCACTCAGGTAGCCCTGTCTGCAGCAGGAAGGGGTGGTCTAGGAGCTCCTGGGCTGTGGCTCTCTCT
TGGGGGTCCCGCACCAGCATCCGCTCCAGGAAGTCTCGCAGCACTGGGGAGACCTTGTGAGAGTTTTTCA
GCTTGGGTGGGGGGCTGTCCCGGAGCCTCTTCATGGCTTGCACTGGGGAGTCACTGAAGTACGGTGGCTC
CCCATCTACCATCTCAATCACCATGATGCCCAGAGACCAGATATCCACCTCAGTGGCATACAAAGACCTG
GAGATCACTTCAGGAGCCATCCAGTAGGGGGTTCCCACCAGGGACTTCCTCTTAGGGACGTCTTTGCTGA
TCTGAGCACAGAATCCGAAGTCCGAGAGCTTCACCCTGCCATCGAGGGTCAGCAGGATGGAGTCACTCTT
GATGTCCCGGTGGATGACACCCTGAGCATGCAGGTAGGCCAGGGCCTGCAGCACAGCCTCACACACAGTG
GCAATCTGCTCCTCATTCAGCCTGACTTGGGAGACGATGTCTGTGAGGGCTCCTCCCTGCAGGAACTCCA
TGAGCACCCACAGCTCCTCGCCCACCAGGTAGCTCTTGTACATCTCCACCACGTTGAAGTGCTGGTAGTC
CCGCATGATCACCACCTCGTTGAAGAGCAGCTCCCTGCGCTGCTGCTTCCTGAGGTCCATCATCTTGACG
GCCACCTGGCGGCCCGAGTGCTTCTCCCGGGCCAAGCAGACGATGCCGGTGGAGCCCTCGCCAATCTTCA
CGTAGCTGTCCAGCAGCAGCCGGGGGTCACCCTGGTCCACCACCATCCTGAGCGCAGCCTTGAACTGCTC
ATGTGTCACAACACCTGCATTTGGATTGGAAGTACAGGTTTTCATGGTGATGGTGATGGTGATGGTGATG
GTTAAAA
